Addgene plasmid #138294: pLVX neo ACTN1-GFP, Y246E
Purpose: Mammalian Expression, Lentiviral. Expression of human alpha-actinin-1-GFP, Y246E fusion protein
Depositing lab: Gaudenz Danuser. Depositing organization: University of Texas Southwestern Medical Center. Publication: Mechanical regulation of glycolysis via cytoskeleton architecture. Park JS, Burckhardt CJ, Lazcano R, Solis LM, Isogai T, Li L, Chen CS, Gao B, Minna JD, Bachoo R, DeBerardinis RJ, Danuser G. Nature. 2020 Feb 12. pii: 10.1038/s41586-020-1998-1. doi: 10.1038/s41586-020-1998-1. PubMed 32051585.
Backbone
  Vector backbone: pLVX neo
  Backbone manufacturer: Clontech
  Backbone size w/o insert (bp): 8140
  Vector type: Mammalian Expression, Lentiviral
  Selectable markers: Neomycin (select with G418)
Growth in bacteria
  Bacterial resistance: Ampicillin, 100 μg/mL
  Growth temperature: 37°C
  Growth strain: NEB Stable
  Copy number: Unknown
Gene/Insert
  Gene/Insert name: ACTN1 (alt name: Alpha-actinin-1)
  Species: H. sapiens (human)
  Insert size (bp): 2679
  Mutation: Y246E
  Entrez Gene: ACTN1 (a.k.a. BDPLT15)
  Promoter: CMV
  Tag / fusion protein: GFP (C terminal on insert)
  Cloning method: Restriction Enzyme; 5′ cloning site EcoRI (not destroyed); 3′ cloning site KpnI (not destroyed)
  Sequencing primers: 5′ CMV forward: CGCAAATGGGCGGTAGGCGTG; 3′ IRES-R: CCTCACATTGCCAAAAGACG
Resource information
  A portion of this plasmid was derived from a plasmid made by: Thermo Ultimate lite Orfeome library: IOH4989; pENTR(tm)221
Terms and licenses: Academic/Nonprofit Terms; Industry Terms: Not Available to Industry
How to cite: pLVX neo ACTN1-GFP, Y246E was a gift from Gaudenz Danuser (Addgene plasmid # 138294 ; http://n2t.net/addgene:138294 ; RRID:Addgene_138294)
