[The description below was written by a language model from this plasmid's Addgene catalogue record and pLannotate feature annotations shown in this document.]
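Description:
pLVX neo ACTN1-GFP, Y246E is a lentiviral transfer plasmid for mammalian expression, built on the Clontech pLVX neo backbone, that delivers human alpha-actinin-1 (ACTN1) carrying a Y246E substitution and fused at its C terminus to EGFP. The sequenced record is about 11.7 kb. In bacteria it is maintained through a high-copy ColE1/pUC-type origin and an ampicillin resistance gene (bla). The backbone also retains remnants of a lac promoter/operator region and an SV40 polyadenylation signal outside the viral portion.

The viral portion is bounded by two HIV-1 LTR regions, both annotated by the software as truncated 5' LTRs with adjacent nef-derived fragments; the record does not state whether the 3' LTR is self-inactivating. Downstream of the upstream LTR lie the Ψ packaging signal with a partial gag sequence, the Rev response element for Rev-dependent nuclear export of the genomic RNA, and the cPPT/CTS, which aids nuclear import of the reverse-transcribed genome. These elements allow the RNA to be packaged when helper functions are supplied in trans.

The internal cassette uses the CMV enhancer and immediate-early promoter to drive the ACTN1 coding sequence, which was cloned between EcoRI and KpnI sites and is joined to EGFP through a short multiple-cloning-site linker. An EMCV IRES follows, so the neomycin phosphotransferase gene is translated from the same transcript and transduced cells can be selected with G418. A WPRE is positioned before the downstream LTR to enhance transcript stability and expression.

The construct is intended for stable expression and fluorescence imaging of the Y246E variant of this F-actin cross-linking and bundling protein. It was deposited in connection with a study of how cytoskeletal architecture mechanically regulates glycolysis. The record does not state the functional consequence of the mutation.
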