Features (pLannotate 1.2.2; 25 found; start..end, strand, type, name):
      1..304     +  enhancer       CMV enhancer: human cytomegalovirus immediate early enhancer
    305..508     +  promoter       CMV promoter: human cytomegalovirus (CMV) immediate early promoter
    633..3308    +  CDS            ACTN1: ACTN1_HUMAN - Experimental evidence at protein level: Swiss-Prot protein existence level 1. F-actin cross-linking protein which is thought to anchor actin to a variety of intracellular structures. This is a bundling protein. From Homo sapiens (Human).
   3306..3352    +  misc_feature   MCS (fragment): multiple cloning site
   3366..4085    +  CDS            EGFP: the original enhanced GFP (Yang et al., 1996) mammalian codon-optimized
   4214..4676    +  misc_feature   IRES: internal ribosome entry site (IRES) of the encephalomyocarditis virus (EMCV)
   4695..5484    +  CDS            NeoR/KanR (fragment): aminoglycoside phosphotransferase from Tn5; aph(3')-II (or nptII); confers resistance to neomycin, kanamycin, and G418 (Geneticin®)
   5498..6086    +  misc_feature   WPRE: woodchuck hepatitis virus posttranscriptional regulatory element
   6103..6621    +  CDS            nef (fragment): NEF_HV1BR - Experimental evidence at protein level: Swiss-Prot protein existence level 1. Extracellular Nef protein targets CD4(+) T-lymphocytes for apoptosis by interacting with CXCR4 surface receptors (PubMed:14990729). From Human immunodeficiency virus type 1 group M subtype B (isolate BRU/LAI) (HIV-1).
   6669..6926    +  LTR            5' LTR (truncated): truncated 5' long terminal repeat (LTR) from HIV-1
   7076..7098    -  protein_bind   lac operator (fragment): The lac repressor binds to the lac operator to inhibit transcription in E. coli. This inhibition can be relieved by adding lactose or isopropyl-β-D-thiogalactopyranoside (IPTG). lac repressor encoded by lacI
   7102..7132    -  promoter       lac promoter: promoter for the E. coli lac operon
   7147..7168    -  protein_bind   CAP binding site: CAP binding activates transcription in the presence of cAMP. E. coli catabolite activator protein
   7181..7273    -  CDS            lacI (fragment): lac repressor; lacI; The lac repressor binds to the lac operator to inhibit transcription in E. coli. This inhibition can be relieved by adding lactose or isopropyl-β-D-thiogalactopyranoside (IPTG).
   7456..8044    -  rep_origin     ori: high-copy-number ColE1/pMB1/pBR322/pUC origin of replication
   8215..9075    -  CDS            AmpR: β-lactamase; bla; confers resistance to ampicillin, carbenicillin, and related antibiotics
   9076..9180    -  promoter       AmpR promoter: bla
   9228..9362    +  polyA_signal   SV40 poly(A) signal: SV40 polyadenylation signal
   9529..9858    +  CDS            nef (fragment): NEF_HV1BR - Experimental evidence at protein level: Swiss-Prot protein existence level 1. Extracellular Nef protein targets CD4(+) T-lymphocytes for apoptosis by interacting with CXCR4 surface receptors (PubMed:14990729). From Human immunodeficiency virus type 1 group M subtype B (isolate BRU/LAI) (HIV-1).
   9906..10163   +  LTR            5' LTR (truncated): truncated 5' long terminal repeat (LTR) from HIV-1
  10210..10335   +  misc_feature   HIV-1 Ψ: packaging signal of human immunodeficiency virus type 1
  10319..10657   +  CDS            HIV-1 gag (fragment): gag protein from human immunodeficiency virus 1; gag
  10832..11065   +  misc_feature   RRE: The Rev response element (RRE) of HIV-1 allows for Rev-dependent mRNA export from the nucleus to the cytoplasm.
  11442..11542   +  CDS            Rev (fragment): human immunodeficiency virus 1 (HIV-1) Rev protein; rev; enhances nuclear export of unspliced and incompletely spliced viral mRNAs
  11557..11672   +  misc_feature   cPPT/CTS: central polypurine tract and central termination sequence of HIV-1 (lacking the first T)
>Addgene plasmid #138294 | pLVX neo ACTN1-GFP, Y246E | addgene full sequence | sequence record 274320 | Addgene NGS Result
CGTTACATAACTTACGGTAAATGGCCCGCCTGGCTGACCGCCCAACGACCCCCGCCCATTGACGTCAATA
ATGACGTATGTTCCCATAGTAACGCCAATAGGGACTTTCCATTGACGTCAATGGGTGGAGTATTTACGGT
AAACTGCCCACTTGGCAGTACATCAAGTGTATCATATGCCAAGTACGCCCCCTATTGACGTCAATGACGG
TAAATGGCCCGCCTGGCATTATGCCCAGTACATGACCTTATGGGACTTTCCTACTTGGCAGTACATCTAC
GTATTAGTCATCGCTATTACCATGGTGATGCGGTTTTGGCAGTACATCAATGGGCGTGGATAGCGGTTTG
ACTCACGGGGATTTCCAAGTCTCCACCCCATTGACGTCAATGGGAGTTTGTTTTGGCACCAAAATCAACG
GGACTTTCCAAAATGTCGTAACAACTCCGCCCCATTGACGCAAATGGGCGGTAGGCGTGTACGGTGGGAG
GTCTATATAAGCAGAGCTCGTTTAGTGAACCGTCAGATCGCCTGGAGACGCCATCCACGCTGTTTTGACC
TCCATAGAAGACACCGACTCTACTAGAGGATCTATTTCCGGTGAATTCCTCGAGCTCAAGCTTCGCACCA
TCATGGACCATTATGATTCTCAGCAAACCAACGATTACATGCAGCCAGAAGAGGACTGGGACCGGGACCT
GCTCCTGGACCCGGCCTGGGAGAAGCAGCAGAGAAAGACATTCACGGCATGGTGTAACTCCCACCTCCGG
AAGGCGGGGACACAGATCGAGAACATCGAAGAGGACTTCCGGGATGGCCTGAAGCTCATGCTGCTGCTGG
AGGTCATCTCAGGTGAACGCTTGGCCAAGCCAGAGCGAGGCAAGATGAGAGTGCACAAGATCTCCAACGT
CAACAAGGCCCTGGATTTCATAGCCAGCAAAGGCGTCAAACTGGTGTCCATCGGAGCCGAAGAAATCGTG
GATGGGAATGTGAAGATGACCCTGGGCATGATCTGGACCATCATCCTGCGCTTTGCCATCCAGGACATCT
CCGTGGAAGAGACTTCAGCCAAGGAAGGGCTGCTCCTGTGGTGTCAGAGAAAGACAGCCCCTTACAAAAA
TGTCAACATCCAGAACTTCCACATAAGCTGGAAGGATGGCCTCGGCTTCTGTGCTTTGATCCACCGACAC
CGGCCCGAGCTGATTGACTACGGGAAGCTGCGGAAGGATGATCCACTCACAAATCTGAATACGGCTTTTG
ACGTGGCAGAGAAGTACCTGGACATCCCCAAGATGCTGGATGCCGAAGACATCGTTGGAACTGCCCGACC
GGATGAGAAAGCCATCATGACTTACGTGTCTAGCTTCGAGCACGCCTTCTCTGGAGCCCAGAAGGCGGAG
ACAGCAGCCAATCGCATCTGCAAGGTGTTGGCCGTCAACCAGGAGAACGAGCAGCTTATGGAAGACTACG
AGAAGCTGGCCAGTGATCTGTTGGAGTGGATCCGCCGCACAATCCCGTGGCTGGAGAACCGGGTGCCCGA
GAACACCATGCATGCCATGCAACAGAAGCTGGAGGACTTCCGGGACTACCGGCGCCTGCACAAGCCGCCC
AAGGTGCAGGAGAAGTGCCAGCTGGAGATCAACTTCAACACGCTGCAGACCAAGCTGCGGCTCAGCAACC
GGCCTGCCTTCATGCCCTCTGAGGGCAGGATGGTCTCGGACATCAACAATGCCTGGGGCTGCCTGGAGCA
GGTGGAGAAGGGCTATGAGGAGTGGTTGCTGAATGAGATCCGGAGGCTGGAGCGACTGGACCACCTGGCA
GAGAAGTTCCGGCAGAAGGCCTCCATCCACGAGGCCTGGACTGACGGCAAAGAGGCCATGCTGCGACAGA
AGGACTATGAGACCGCCACCCTCTCGGAGATCAAGGCCTTGCTCAAGAAGCATGAGGCCTTCGAGAGTGA
CCTGGCTGCCCACCAGGACCGTGTGGAGCAGATTGCCGCCATCGCACAGGAGCTCAATGAGCTGGACTAT
TATGACTCACCCAGTGTCAACGCCCGTTGCCAAAAGATCTGTGACCAGTGGGACAATCTGGGGGCCCTAA
CTCAGAAGCGAAGGGAAGCTCTGGAGCGGACCGAGAAACTGCTGGAGACCATTGACCAGCTGTACTTGGA
GTATGCCAAGCGGGCTGCACCCTTCAACAACTGGATGGAGGGGGCCATGGAGGACCTGCAGGACACCTTC
ATTGTGCACACCATTGAGGAGATCCAGGGACTGACCACAGCCCATGAGCAGTTCAAGGCCACCCTCCCTG
ATGCCGACAAGGAGCGCCTGGCCATCCTGGGCATCCACAATGAGGTGTCCAAGATTGTCCAGACCTACCA
CGTCAATATGGCGGGCACCAACCCCTACACAACCATCACGCCTCAGGAGATCAATGGCAAATGGGACCAC
GTGCGGCAGCTGGTGCCTCGGAGGGACCAAGCTCTGACGGAGGAGCATGCCCGACAGCAGCACAATGAGA
GGCTACGCAAGCAGTTTGGAGCCCAGGCCAATGTCATCGGGCCCTGGATCCAGACCAAGATGGAGGAGAT
CGGGAGGATCTCCATTGAGATGCATGGGACCCTGGAGGACCAGCTCAGCCACCTGCGGCAGTATGAGAAG
AGCATCGTCAACTACAAGCCAAAGATTGATCAGCTGGAGGGCGACCACCAGCTCATCCAGGAGGCGCTCA
TCTTCGACAACAAGCACACCAACTACACCATGGAGCACATCCGTGTGGGCTGGGAGCAGCTGCTCACCAC
CATCGCCAGGACCATCAATGAGGTAGAGAACCAGATCCTGACCCGGGATGCCAAGGGCATCAGCCAGGAG
CAGATGAATGAGTTCCGGGCCTCCTTCAACCACTTTGACCGGGATCACTCCGGCACACTGGGTCCCGAGG
AGTTCAAAGCCTGCCTCATCAGCTTGGGTTATGATATTGGCAACGACCCCCAGGGAGAAGCAGAATTTGC
CCGCATCATGAGCATTGTGGACCCCAACCGCCTGGGGGTAGTGACATTCCAGGCCTTCATTGACTTCATG
TCCCGCGAGACAGCCGACACAGATACAGCAGACCAAGTCATGGCTTCCTTCAAGATCCTGGCTGGGGACA
AGAACTACATTACCATGGACGAGCTGCGCCGCGAGCTGCCACCCGACCAGGCTGAGTACTGCATCGCGCG
GATGGCCCCCTACACCGGCCCCGACTCCGTGCCAGGTGCTCTGGACTACATGTCCTTCTCCACGGCGCTG
TACGGCGAGAGTGACCTCAAGCTTCGAATTCTGCAGTCGACGGTACCGCGGGCCCGGGATCCACCGGTCG
CCACCATGGTGAGCAAGGGCGAGGAGCTGTTCACCGGGGTGGTGCCCATCCTGGTCGAGCTGGACGGCGA
CGTAAACGGCCACAAGTTCAGCGTGTCCGGCGAGGGCGAGGGCGATGCCACCTACGGCAAGCTGACCCTG
AAGTTCATCTGCACCACCGGCAAGCTGCCCGTGCCCTGGCCCACCCTCGTGACCACCCTGACCTACGGCG
TGCAGTGCTTCAGCCGCTACCCCGACCACATGAAGCAGCACGACTTCTTCAAGTCCGCCATGCCCGAAGG
CTACGTCCAGGAGCGCACCATCTTCTTCAAGGACGACGGCAACTACAAGACCCGCGCCGAGGTGAAGTTC
GAGGGCGACACCCTGGTGAACCGCATCGAGCTGAAGGGCATCGACTTCAAGGAGGACGGCAACATCCTGG
GGCACAAGCTGGAGTACAACTACAACAGCCACAACGTCTATATCATGGCCGACAAGCAGAAGAACGGCAT
CAAGGTGAACTTCAAGATCCGCCACAACATCGAGGACGGCAGCGTGCAGCTCGCCGACCACTACCAGCAG
AACACCCCCATCGGCGACGGCCCCGTGCTGCTGCCCGACAACCACTACCTGAGCACCCAGTCCGCCCTGA
GCAAAGACCCCAACGAGAAGCGCGATCACATGGTCCTGCTGGAGTTCGTGACCGCCGCCGGGATCACTCT
CGGCATGGACGAGCTGTACAAGTAAAGCGGCCGCGGATCCCGCCCCTCTCCCTCCCCCCCCCCTAACGTT
ACTGGCCGAAGCCGCTTGGAATAAGGCCGGTGTGCGTTTGTCTATATGTTATTTTCCACCATATTGCCGT
CTTTTGGCAATGTGAGGGCCCGGAAACCTGGCCCTGTCTTCTTGACGAGCATTCCTAGGGGTCTTTCCCC
TCTCGCCAAAGGAATGCAAGGTCTGTTGAATGTCGTGAAGGAAGCAGTTCCTCTGGAAGCTTCTTGAAGA
CAAACAACGTCTGTAGCGACCCTTTGCAGGCAGCGGAACCCCCCACCTGGCGACAGGTGCCTCTGCGGCC
AAAAGCCACGTGTATAAGATACACCTGCAAAGGCGGCACAACCCCAGTGCCACGTTGTGAGTTGGATAGT
TGTGGAAAGAGTCAAATGGCTCTCCTCAAGCGTATTCAACAAGGGGCTGAAGGATGCCCAGAAGGTACCC
CATTGTATGGGATCTGATCTGGGGCCTCGGTGCACATGCTTTACATGTGTTTAGTCGAGGTTAAAAAAAC
GTCTAGGCCCCCCGAACCACGGGGACGTGGTTTTCCTTTGAAAAACACGATGATAAGCTTGCCACAACCA
TGGCTGAACAAGATGGATTGCACGCAGGTTCTCCGGCCGCTTGGGTGGAGAGGCTATTCGGCTATGACTG
GGCACAACAGACAATCGGCTGCTCTGATGCCGCCGTGTTCCGGCTGTCAGCGCAGGGGCGCCCGGTTCTT
TTTGTCAAGACCGACCTGTCCGGTGCCCTGAATGAACTGCAGGACGAGGCAGCGCGGCTATCGTGGCTGG
CCACGACGGGCGTTCCTTGCGCAGCTGTGCTCGACGTTGTCACTGAAGCGGGAAGGGACTGGCTGCTATT
GGGCGAAGTGCCGGGGCAGGATCTCCTGTCATCTCACCTTGCTCCTGCCGAGAAAGTATCCATCATGGCT
GATGCAATGCGGCGGCTGCATACGCTTGATCCGGCTACCTGCCCATTCGACCACCAAGCGAAACATCGCA
TCGAGCGAGCACGTACTCGGATGGAAGCCGGTCTTGTCGATCAGGATGATCTGGACGAAGAGCATCAGGG
GCTCGCGCCAGCCGAACTGTTCGCCAGGCTCAAGGCGCGCATGCCCGACGGCGAGGATCTCGTCGTGACC
CATGGCGATGCCTGCTTGCCGAATATCATGGTGGAAAATGGCCGCTTTTCTGGATTCATCGACTGTGGCC
GGCTGGGTGTGGCGGACCGCTATCAGGACATAGCGTTGGCTACCCGTGATATTGCTGAAGAGCTTGGCGG
CGAATGGGCTGACCGCTTCCTCGTGCTTTACGGTATCGCCGCTCCCGATTCGCAGCGCATCGCCTTCTAT
CGCCTTCTTGACGAGTTCTTCTGAACGCGTCTGGAACAATCAACCTCTGGATTACAAAATTTGTGAAAGA
TTGACTGGTATTCTTAACTATGTTGCTCCTTTTACGCTATGTGGATACGCTGCTTTAATGCCTTTGTATC
ATGCTATTGCTTCCCGTATGGCTTTCATTTTCTCCTCCTTGTATAAATCCTGGTTGCTGTCTCTTTATGA
GGAGTTGTGGCCCGTTGTCAGGCAACGTGGCGTGGTGTGCACTGTGTTTGCTGACGCAACCCCCACTGGT
TGGGGCATTGCCACCACCTGTCAGCTCCTTTCCGGGACTTTCGCTTTCCCCCTCCCTATTGCCACGGCGG
AACTCATCGCCGCCTGCCTTGCCCGCTGCTGGACAGGGGCTCGGCTGTTGGGCACTGACAATTCCGTGGT
GTTGTCGGGGAAGCTGACGTCCTTTCCATGGCTGCTCGCCTGTGTTGCCACCTGGATTCTGCGCGGGACG
TCCTTCTGCTACGTCCCTTCGGCCCTCAATCCAGCGGACCTTCCTTCCCGCGGCCTGCTGCCGGCTCTGC
GGCCTCTTCCGCGTCTTCGCCTTCGCCCTCAGACGAGTCGGATCTCCCTTTGGGCCGCCTCCCCGCCTGG
AATTAATTCTGCAGTCGAGACCTAGAAAAACATGGAGCAATCACAAGTAGCAATACAGCAGCTACCAATG
CTGATTGTGCCTGGCTAGAAGCACAAGAGGAGGAGGAGGTGGGTTTTCCAGTCACACCTCAGGTACCTTT
AAGACCAATGACTTACAAGGCAGCTGTAGATCTTAGCCACTTTTTAAAAGAAAAGAGGGGACTGGAAGGG
CTAATTCACTCCCAACGAAGACAAGATATCCTTGATCTGTGGATCTACCACACACAAGGCTACTTCCCTG
ATTAGCAGAACTACACACCAGGGCCAGGGGTCAGATATCCACTGACCTTTGGATGGTGCTACAAGCTAGT
ACCAGTTGAGCCAGATAAGGTAGAAGAGGCCAATAAAGGAGAGAACACCAGCTTGTTACACCCTGTGAGC
CTGCATGGGATGGATGACCCGGAGAGAGAAGTGTTAGAGTGGAGGTTTGACAGCCGCCTAGCATTTCATC
ACGTGGCCCGAGAGCTGCATCCGGAGTACTTCAAGAACTGCTGATATCGAGCTTGCTACAAGGGACTTTC
CGCTGGGGACTTTCCAGGGAGGCGTGGCCTGGGCGGGACTGGGGAGTGGCGAGCCCTCAGATCCTGCATA
TAAGCAGCTGCTTTTTGCCTGTACTGGGTCTCTCTGGTTAGACCAGATCTGAGCCTGGGAGCTCTCTGGC
TAACTAGGGAACCCACTGCTTAAGCCTCAATAAAGCTTGCCTTGAGTGCTTCAAGTAGTGTGTGCCCGTC
TGTTGTGTGACTCTGGTAACTAGAGATCCCTCAGACCCTTTTAGTCAGTGTGGAAAATCTCTAGCAGTAG
TAGTTCATGTCATCTTATTATTCAGTATTTATAACTTGCAAAGAAATGAATATCAGAGAGTGAGAGGCCT
TGACATTGCTAGCGTTTACCGTCGACCTCTAGCTAGAGCTTGGCGTAATCATGGTCATAGCTGTTTCCTG
TGTGAAATTGTTATCCGCTCACAATTCCACACAACATACGAGCCGGAAGCATAAAGTGTAAAGCCTGGGG
TGCCTAATGAGTGAGCTAACTCACATTAATTGCGTTGCGCTCACTGCCCGCTTTCCAGTCGGGAAACCTG
TCGTGCCAGCTGCATTAATGAATCGGCCAACGCGCGGGGAGAGGCGGTTTGCGTATTGGGCGCTCTTCCG
CTTCCTCGCTCACTGACTCGCTGCGCTCGGTCGTTCGGCTGCGGCGAGCGGTATCAGCTCACTCAAAGGC
GGTAATACGGTTATCCACAGAATCAGGGGATAACGCAGGAAAGAACATGTGAGCAAAAGGCCAGCAAAAG
GCCAGGAACCGTAAAAAGGCCGCGTTGCTGGCGTTTTTCCATAGGCTCCGCCCCCCTGACGAGCATCACA
AAAATCGACGCTCAAGTCAGAGGTGGCGAAACCCGACAGGACTATAAAGATACCAGGCGTTTCCCCCTGG
AAGCTCCCTCGTGCGCTCTCCTGTTCCGACCCTGCCGCTTACCGGATACCTGTCCGCCTTTCTCCCTTCG
GGAAGCGTGGCGCTTTCTCATAGCTCACGCTGTAGGTATCTCAGTTCGGTGTAGGTCGTTCGCTCCAAGC
TGGGCTGTGTGCACGAACCCCCCGTTCAGCCCGACCGCTGCGCCTTATCCGGTAACTATCGTCTTGAGTC
CAACCCGGTAAGACACGACTTATCGCCACTGGCAGCAGCCACTGGTAACAGGATTAGCAGAGCGAGGTAT
GTAGGCGGTGCTACAGAGTTCTTGAAGTGGTGGCCTAACTACGGCTACACTAGAAGAACAGTATTTGGTA
TCTGCGCTCTGCTGAAGCCAGTTACCTTCGGAAAAAGAGTTGGTAGCTCTTGATCCGGCAAACAAACCAC
CGCTGGTAGCGGTGGTTTTTTTGTTTGCAAGCAGCAGATTACGCGCAGAAAAAAAGGATCTCAAGAAGAT
CCTTTGATCTTTTCTACGGGGTCTGACGCTCAGTGGAACGAAAACTCACGTTAAGGGATTTTGGTCATGA
GATTATCAAAAAGGATCTTCACCTAGATCCTTTTAAATTAAAAATGAAGTTTTAAATCAATCTAAAGTAT
ATATGAGTAAACTTGGTCTGACAGTTACCAATGCTTAATCAGTGAGGCACCTATCTCAGCGATCTGTCTA
TTTCGTTCATCCATAGTTGCCTGACTCCCCGTCGTGTAGATAACTACGATACGGGAGGGCTTACCATCTG
GCCCCAGTGCTGCAATGATACCGCGAGACCCACGCTCACCGGCTCCAGATTTATCAGCAATAAACCAGCC
AGCCGGAAGGGCCGAGCGCAGAAGTGGTCCTGCAACTTTATCCGCCTCCATCCAGTCTATTAATTGTTGC
CGGGAAGCTAGAGTAAGTAGTTCGCCAGTTAATAGTTTGCGCAACGTTGTTGCCATTGCTACAGGCATCG
TGGTGTCACGCTCGTCGTTTGGTATGGCTTCATTCAGCTCCGGTTCCCAACGATCAAGGCGAGTTACATG
ATCCCCCATGTTGTGCAAAAAAGCGGTTAGCTCCTTCGGTCCTCCGATCGTTGTCAGAAGTAAGTTGGCC
GCAGTGTTATCACTCATGGTTATGGCAGCACTGCATAATTCTCTTACTGTCATGCCATCCGTAAGATGCT
TTTCTGTGACTGGTGAGTACTCAACCAAGTCATTCTGAGAATAGTGTATGCGGCGACCGAGTTGCTCTTG
CCCGGCGTCAATACGGGATAATACCGCGCCACATAGCAGAACTTTAAAAGTGCTCATCATTGGAAAACGT
TCTTCGGGGCGAAAACTCTCAAGGATCTTACCGCTGTTGAGATCCAGTTCGATGTAACCCACTCGTGCAC
CCAACTGATCTTCAGCATCTTTTACTTTCACCAGCGTTTCTGGGTGAGCAAAAACAGGAAGGCAAAATGC
CGCAAAAAAGGGAATAAGGGCGACACGGAAATGTTGAATACTCATACTCTTCCTTTTTCAATATTATTGA
AGCATTTATCAGGGTTATTGTCTCATGAGCGGATACATATTTGAATGTATTTAGAAAAATAAACAAATAG
GGGTTCCGCGCACATTTCCCCGAAAAGTGCCACCTGACGTCGACGGATCGGGAGATCAACTTGTTTATTG
CAGCTTATAATGGTTACAAATAAAGCAATAGCATCACAAATTTCACAAATAAAGCATTTTTTTCACTGCA
TTCTAGTTGTGGTTTGTCCAAACTCATCAATGTATCTTATCATGTCTGGATCAACTGGATAACTCAAGCT
AACCAAAATCATCCCAAACTTCCCACCCCATACCCTATTACCACTGCCAATTACCTGTGGTTTCATTTAC
TCTAAACCTGTGATTCCTCTGAATTATTTTCATTTTAAAGAAATTGTATTTGTTAAATATGTACTACAAA
CTTAGTAGTTGGAAGGGCTAATTCACTCCCAAAGAAGACAAGATATCCTTGATCTGTGGATCTACCACAC
ACAAGGCTACTTCCCTGATTAGCAGAACTACACACCAGGGCCAGGGGTCAGATATCCACTGACCTTTGGA
TGGTGCTACAAGCTAGTACCAGTTGAGCCAGATAAGGTAGAAGAGGCCAATAAAGGAGAGAACACCAGCT
TGTTACACCCTGTGAGCCTGCATGGGATGGATGACCCGGAGAGAGAAGTGTTAGAGTGGAGGTTTGACAG
CCGCCTAGCATTTCATCACGTGGCCCGAGAGCTGCATCCGGAGTACTTCAAGAACTGCTGATATCGAGCT
TGCTACAAGGGACTTTCCGCTGGGGACTTTCCAGGGAGGCGTGGCCTGGGCGGGACTGGGGAGTGGCGAG
CCCTCAGATCCTGCATATAAGCAGCTGCTTTTTGCCTGTACTGGGTCTCTCTGGTTAGACCAGATCTGAG
CCTGGGAGCTCTCTGGCTAACTAGGGAACCCACTGCTTAAGCCTCAATAAAGCTTGCCTTGAGTGCTTCA
AGTAGTGTGTGCCCGTCTGTTGTGTGACTCTGGTAACTAGAGATCCCTCAGACCCTTTTAGTCAGTGTGG
AAAATCTCTAGCAGTGGCGCCCGAACAGGGACTTGAAAGCGAAAGGGAAACCAGAGGAGCTCTCTCGACG
CAGGACTCGGCTTGCTGAAGCGCGCACGGCAAGAGGCGAGGGGCGGCGACTGGTGAGTACGCCAAAAATT
TTGACTAGCGGAGGCTAGAAGGAGAGAGATGGGTGCGAGAGCGTCAGTATTAAGCGGGGGAGAATTAGAT
CGCGATGGGAAAAAATTCGGTTAAGGCCAGGGGGAAAGAAAAAATATAAATTAAAACATATAGTATGGGC
AAGCAGGGAGCTAGAACGATTCGCAGTTAATCCTGGCCTGTTAGAAACATCAGAAGGCTGTAGACAAATA
CTGGGACAGCTACAACCATCCCTTCAGACAGGATCAGAAGAACTTAGATCATTATATAATACAGTAGCAA
CCCTCTATTGTGTGCATCAAAGGATAGAGATAAAAGACACCAAGGAAGCTTTAGACAAGATAGAGGAAGA
GCAAAACAAAAGTAAGACCACCGCACAGCAAGCGGCCGGCCGCTGATCTTCAGACCTGGAGGAGGAGATA
TGAGGGACAATTGGAGAAGTGAATTATATAAATATAAAGTAGTAAAAATTGAACCATTAGGAGTAGCACC
CACCAAGGCAAAGAGAAGAGTGGTGCAGAGAGAAAAAAGAGCAGTGGGAATAGGAGCTTTGTTCCTTGGG
TTCTTGGGAGCAGCAGGAAGCACTATGGGCGCAGCGTCAATGACGCTGACGGTACAGGCCAGACAATTAT
TGTCTGGTATAGTGCAGCAGCAGAACAATTTGCTGAGGGCTATTGAGGCGCAACAGCATCTGTTGCAACT
CACAGTCTGGGGCATCAAGCAGCTCCAGGCAAGAATCCTGGCTGTGGAAAGATACCTAAAGGATCAACAG
CTCCTGGGGATTTGGGGTTGCTCTGGAAAACTCATTTGCACCACTGCTGTGCCTTGGAATGCTAGTTGGA
GTAATAAATCTCTGGAACAGATTTGGAATCACACGACCTGGATGGAGTGGGACAGAGAAATTAACAATTA
CACAAGCTTAATACACTCCTTAATTGAAGAATCGCAAAACCAGCAAGAAAAGAATGAACAAGAATTATTG
GAATTAGATAAATGGGCAAGTTTGTGGAATTGGTTTAACATAACAAATTGGCTGTGGTATATAAAATTAT
TCATAATGATAGTAGGAGGCTTGGTAGGTTTAAGAATAGTTTTTGCTGTACTTTCTATAGTGAATAGAGT
TAGGCAGGGATATTCACCATTATCGTTTCAGACCCACCTCCCAACCCCGAGGGGACCCGACAGGCCCGAA
GGAATAGAAGAAGAAGGTGGAGAGAGAGACAGAGACAGATCCATTCGATTAGTGAACGGATCTCGACGGT
ATCGCCTTTAAAAGAAAAGGGGGGATTGGGGGGTACAGTGCAGGGGAAAGAATAGTAGACATAATAGCAA
CAGACATACAAACTAAAGAATTACAAAAACAAATTACAAAAATTCAAAATTTTCGGGTTTATTACAGGGA
CAGCAGAGATCCAGTTTATCGATAAGCTTGGGAGTTCCG
